>Addgene plasmid #155802 | OASL | depositor partial sequence | sequence record 301206 | Insert Sequence
ATGGCACTGATGCAGGAACTGTATAGCACACCAGCCTCCAGGCTGGACTCCTTCGTGGCTCAGTGGCTGC
AGCCCCACCGGGAGTGGAAGGAAGAGGTGCTAGACGCTGTGCGGACCGTGGAGGAGTTTCTGAGGCAGGA
GCATTTCCAGGGGAAGCGTGGGCTGGACCAGGATGTGCGGGTGCTGAAGGTAGTCAAGGTGGGCTCCTTC
GGGAATGGCACGGTTCTCAGGAGCACCAGAGAGGTGGAGCTGGTGGCGTTTCTGAGCTGTTTCCACAGCT
TCCAGGAGGCAGCCAAGCATCACAAAGATGTTCTGAGGCTGATATGGAAAACCATGTGGCAAAGCCAGGA
CCTGCTGGACCTCGGGCTCGAGGACCTGAGGATGGAGCAGAGAGTCCCCGATGCTCTTGTCTTCACCATC
CAGACCAGGGGGACTGCGGAGCCCATCACGGTCACCATTGTGCCTGCCTACAGAGCCCTGGGGCCTTCTC
TTCCCAACTCCCAGCCACCCCCTGAGGTCTATGTGAGCCTGATCAAGGCCTGCGGTGGTCCTGGAAATTT
CTGCCCATCCTTCAGCGAGCTGCAGAGAAATTTCGTGAAACATCGGCCAACTAAGCTGAAGAGCCTCCTG
CGCCTGGTGAAACACTGGTACCAGCAGTATGTGAAAGCCAGGTCCCCCAGAGCCAATCTGCCCCCTCTCT
ATGCTCTTGAACTTCTAACCATCTATGCCTGGGAAATGGGTACTGAAGAAGACGAGAATTTCATGTTGGA
CGAAGGCTTCACCACTGTGATGGACCTGCTCCTGGAGTATGAAGTCATCTGTATCTACTGGACCAAGTAC
TACACACTCCACAATGCAATCATTGAGGATTGTGTCAGAAAACAGCTCAAAAAAGAGAGGCCCATCATCC
TGGATCCGGCCGACCCCACCCTCAACGTGGCAGAAGGGTACAGATGGGACATCGTTGCTCAGAGGGCCTC
CCAGTGCCTGAAACAGGACTGTTGCTATGACAACAGGGAGAACCCCATCTCCAGCTGGAACGTGAAGAGG
GCACGAGACATCCACTTGACAGTGGAGCAGAGGGGTTACCCAGATTTCAACCTCATCGTGAACCCTTATG
AGCCCATAAGGAAGGTTAAAGAGAAAATCCGGAGGACCAGGGGCTACTCTGGCCTGCAGCGTCTGTCCTT
CCAGGTTCCTGGCAGTGAGAGGCAGCTTCTCAGCAGCAGGTGCTCCTTAGCCAAATATGGGATCTTCTCC
CACACTCACATCTATCTGCTGGAGACCATCCCCTCCGAGATCCAGGTCTTCGTGAAGAATCCTGATGGTG
GGAGCTACGCCTATGCCATCAACCCCAACAGCTTCATCCTGGGTCTGAAGCAGCAGATTGAAGACCAGCA
GGGGCTTCCTAAAAAGCAGCAGCAGCTGGAATTCCAAGGCCAAGTCCTGCAGGACTGGTTGGGTCTGGGG
ATCTATGGCATCCAAGACAGTGACACTCTCATCCTCTCGAAGAAGAAAGGAGAGGCTCTGTTTCCAGCCA
GTTAG
