[The description below was written by a language model from this plasmid's Addgene catalogue record.]
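Description:
OASL is a mammalian expression plasmid carrying the human OASL open reading frame (about 1.5 kb, recorded as unmutated) in the Gateway destination backbone E2.pEF5-DEST-FL-V5-MCP, which is roughly 7.4 kb without the insert. The ORF was introduced by Gateway recombination, and part of the plasmid derives from an existing ORF clone resource. Expression in mammalian cells is driven by the EF-1a promoter, a strong constitutive promoter active in many cell types. In bacteria the plasmid is maintained at high copy number under ampicillin selection. The record does not state the origin of replication or whether a mammalian selection marker is present, and no feature table is supplied.

The backbone adds a C-terminal V5-MCP tag, so the encoded product is OASL fused in frame to a V5 epitope and the MS2 bacteriophage coat protein. V5 allows detection of the fusion with standard antibodies, while MCP binds MS2 RNA stem-loops with high affinity. In a tethered function assay, this lets the fusion protein be recruited artificially to a reporter transcript bearing MS2 hairpins, so that any effect of the tethered protein on the reporter can be read out independently of its natural RNA-binding specificity. The stated purpose is use in an RNA-binding protein tethering screen. The construct belongs to a large collection of similarly built ORF-MCP clones used to identify factors that regulate mRNA stability and translation. The reporter itself is not part of this plasmid and is not described in the record.
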