Addgene plasmid #155802: OASL
Purpose: For use in RBP tethering screen
Depositing lab: Eugene Yeo. Depositing organization: University of California, San Diego (UCSD). Publication: Large-scale tethered function assays identify factors that regulate mRNA stability and translation. Luo EC, Nathanson JL, Tan FE, Schwartz JL, Schmok JC, Shankar A, Markmiller S, Yee BA, Sathe S, Pratt GA, Scaletta DB, Ha Y, Hill DE, Aigner S, Yeo GW. Nat Struct Mol Biol. 2020 Oct;27(10):989-1000. doi: 10.1038/s41594-020-0477-6. Epub 2020 Aug 17. PubMed 32807991.
Backbone
  Vector backbone: E2.pEF5-DEST-FL-V5-MCP
  Backbone size w/o insert (bp): 7357
  Vector type: Mammalian Expression
Growth in bacteria
  Bacterial resistance: Ampicillin, 100 μg/mL
  Growth temperature: 37°C
  Growth strain: DH5alpha
  Copy number: High Copy
Gene/Insert
  Gene/Insert name: OASL (alt name: Accession: BC117408.1, BC117410.1)
  Species: H. sapiens (human)
  Insert size (bp): 1545
  Mutation: none
  Entrez Gene: OASL (a.k.a. OASL1, OASLd, TRIP-14, TRIP14, p59 OASL, p59-OASL, p59OASL)
  Promoter: EF-1a
  Tag / fusion protein: V5-MCP (C terminal on backbone)
  Cloning method: Gateway Cloning
  Sequencing primers: 5′ TAATACGACTCACTATAGGG; 3′ gctcgagtctagagggc
Resource information
  A portion of this plasmid was derived from a plasmid made by: David E. Hill / Dana-Farber Cancer Institute
Terms and licenses: Academic/Nonprofit Terms; Industry Terms: Not Available to Industry
How to cite: OASL was a gift from Eugene Yeo (Addgene plasmid # 155802)
